Addgene plasmid #36182: pCMV-calpainsensor
Purpose: detection of activity of ubiquitous calpains
Depositing lab: Isabelle Richard. Depositing organization: Genethon. Publication: Imaging calpain protease activity by multiphoton FRET in living mice. Stockholm D, Bartoli M, Sillon G, Bourg N, Davoust J, Richard I. J Mol Biol. 2005 Feb 11;346(1):215-22. Epub 2004 Dec 16. 10.1016/j.jmb.2004.11.039 PubMed 15663939.
Backbone
  Vector backbone: peYFP
  Backbone manufacturer: Clontech
  Total vector size (bp): 5456
  Modifications to backbone: Plasmids peYFP and peCFP were obtained from Clontech. pTOM plasmid, containing eYFP and eCFP, respectively, in 5′ and 3′ of the multi-cloning site was obtained after digestion of peYFP and peCFP by XhoI and HpaI and religation of the eCFP fragment in peYFP. pCalpain-sensor was obtained by digestion of pTOM with BspeI and BamHI and ligation of the following primers: 5′-PCCGGAAGCGGCCAGCAGGAGGTGTATGGTGCGATGCCCAGGGATGGCTCAGGG-3′ and 5′-P-GATCCCCTGAGCCATCCCAGGGCATAGCACCATACACCTCCTGCTGGCCGCTT-3′, which encode the linkers and the mouse α-fodrin cleavage site by ubiquitous calpains. The peptide sequence of the linker and the α-fodrin cleavage site is GSG-QQEVY GAMPRDGSG. GSG corresponds to linker sequences
  Vector type: Mammalian Expression
  Selectable markers: Neomycin (select with G418)
Growth in bacteria
  Bacterial resistance: Kanamycin, 50 μg/mL
  Growth temperature: 37°C
  Growth strain: DH10B
  Copy number: High Copy
Gene/Insert
  Gene/Insert name: alpha-Fodrin cleavage site (alt names: calpain sensor; EYFP--calpain clevage site from alpha-Fodrin--ECFP)
  Species: M. musculus (mouse)
  Insert size (bp): 53
  Entrez Gene: Sptan1 (a.k.a. 2610027H02Rik, Spna-2, Spna2)
  Promoter: CMV
  Tag / fusion protein: eYFP (N terminal on insert); eCFP (C terminal on insert)
  Cloning method: Restriction Enzyme; 5′ cloning site Bspe1 (not destroyed); 3′ cloning site BamH1 (not destroyed)
  Sequencing primers: 5′ CMV-F; 3′ SV40pA-R
Terms and licenses: Academic/Nonprofit Terms; Industry Terms: Not Available to Industry
How to cite: pCMV-calpainsensor was a gift from Isabelle Richard (Addgene plasmid # 36182 ; http://n2t.net/addgene:36182 ; RRID:Addgene_36182)
