[The description below was written by a language model from this plasmid's Addgene catalogue record and pLannotate feature annotations shown in this document.]
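Description:
pCMV-calpainsensor is a 5,456 bp mammalian expression plasmid built on the Clontech peYFP backbone that encodes a genetically encoded FRET reporter for the activity of ubiquitous calpain proteases. It was made in two steps. First, the eCFP fragment of peCFP was moved into peYFP to give an intermediate carrying eYFP and eCFP on either side of the multiple cloning site. Then a short 53 bp annealed oligonucleotide duplex was ligated between the BspEI and BamHI sites, both of which are retained. This insert encodes the calpain cleavage site of mouse alpha-fodrin (Sptan1) flanked by short Gly-Ser-Gly linkers.

The resulting open reading frame is a single EYFP–cleavage site–ECFP fusion driven by the human CMV immediate early enhancer and promoter and terminated by the SV40 polyadenylation signal. While the fusion is intact, the two fluorophores are held close together, so energy transfers from the ECFP donor to the EYFP acceptor. Calpain cleavage at the fodrin sequence separates them and FRET is lost, giving an optical readout of protease activity in living cells. The associated publication applied the sensor to multiphoton FRET imaging in living mice.

A high-copy ColE1/pUC-type origin supports propagation in E. coli, and an f1 origin is also present. A single Tn5 NeoR/KanR gene is preceded by both a bacterial (bla) promoter and the SV40 enhancer/early promoter and followed by the HSV TK polyadenylation signal. It therefore confers kanamycin resistance in bacteria and G418 resistance for selecting stably transfected mammalian cells. The small large T antigen, ble and bGH poly(A) fragments in the annotation appear to be partial matches to backbone sequence rather than functional elements.
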