Features (pLannotate 1.2.2; 14 found; start..end, strand, type, name):
     61..364     +  enhancer       CMV enhancer: human cytomegalovirus immediate early enhancer
    365..568     +  promoter       CMV promoter: human cytomegalovirus (CMV) immediate early promoter
    613..1329    +  CDS            EYFP: EYFP is a basic (constitutively fluorescent) green/yellow fluorescent protein published in 1996, derived from Aequorea victoria. It is reported to be a very rapidly-maturing weak dimer with high acid sensitivity.
   1402..2121    +  CDS            ECFP: enhanced CFP mammalian codon-optimized
   2138..2221    +  CDS            large T antigen (fragment): large T antigen from SV40 (simian virus 40)
   2244..2365    +  polyA_signal   SV40 poly(A) signal: SV40 polyadenylation signal
   2399..2827    -  rep_origin     f1 ori (sequence partly withheld): f1 bacteriophage origin of replication; arrow indicates direction of (+) strand synthesis
   2854..2958    +  promoter       AmpR promoter: bla
   2960..3317    +  promoter       SV40 promoter: SV40 enhancer and early promoter
   3352..4146    +  CDS            NeoR/KanR: aminoglycoside phosphotransferase from Tn5; aph(3')-II (or nptII); confers resistance to neomycin, kanamycin, and G418 (Geneticin®)
   4167..4319    +  CDS            ble (fragment): BLE_KLEPN - Experimental evidence at protein level: Swiss-Prot protein existence level 1. Binding protein with a strong affinity to the bleomycin family of antibiotics. Binds to CL990; an antimitotic-antibiotic compound. From Klebsiella pneumoniae.
   4378..4425    +  polyA_signal   HSV TK poly(A) signal: herpes simplex virus thymidine kinase polyadenylation signal (Cole and Stacy, 1985)
   4516..4532    -  polyA_signal   bGH poly(A) signal (fragment): bovine growth hormone polyadenylation signal
   4754..5342    +  rep_origin     ori: high-copy-number ColE1/pMB1/pBR322/pUC origin of replication
>Addgene plasmid #36182 | pCMV-calpainsensor | depositor full sequence | sequence record 75400 | pCMV-calpainsensor sequence 5456 bps
TAGTTATTAATAGTAATCAATTACGGGGTCATTAGTTCATAGCCCATATATGGAGTTCCGCGTTACATAA
CTTACGGTAAATGGCCCGCCTGGCTGACCGCCCAACGACCCCCGCCCATTGACGTCAATAATGACGTATG
TTCCCATAGTAACGCCAATAGGGACTTTCCATTGACGTCAATGGGTGGAGTATTTACGGTAAACTGCCCA
CTTGGCAGTACATCAAGTGTATCATATGCCAAGTACGCCCCCTATTGACGTCAATGACGGTAAATGGCCC
GCCTGGCATTATGCCCAGTACATGACCTTATGGGACTTTCCTACTTGGCAGTACATCTACGTATTAGTCA
TCGCTATTACCATGGTGATGCGGTTTTGGCAGTACATCAATGGGCGTGGATAGCGGTTTGACTCACGGGG
ATTTCCAAGTCTCCACCCCATTGACGTCAATGGGAGTTTGTTTTGGCACCAAAATCAACGGGACTTTCCA
AAATGTCGTAACAACTCCGCCCCATTGACGCAAATGGGCGGTAGGCGTGTACGGTGGGAGGTCTATATAA
GCAGAGCTGGTTTAGTGAACCGTCAGATCCGCTAGCGCTACCGGTCGCCACCATGGTGAGCAAGGGCGAG
GAGCTGTTCACCGGGGTGGTGCCCATCCTGGTCGAGCTGGACGGCGACGTAAACGGCCACAAGTTCAGCG
TGTCCGGCGAGGGCGAGGGCGATGCCACCTACGGCAAGCTGACCCTGAAGTTCATCTGCACCACCGGCAA
GCTGCCCGTGCCCTGGCCCACCCTCGTGACCACCTTCGGCTACGGCCTGCAGTGCTTCGCCCGCTACCCC
GACCACATGAAGCAGCACGACTTCTTCAAGTCCGCCATGCCCGAAGGCTACGTCCAGGAGCGCACCATCT
TCTTCAAGGACGACGGCAACTACAAGACCCGCGCCGAGGTGAAGTTCGAGGGCGACACCCTGGTGAACCG
CATCGAGCTGAAGGGCATCGACTTCAAGGAGGACGGCAACATCCTGGGGCACAAGCTGGAGTACAACTAC
AACAGCCACAACGTCTATATCATGGCCGACAAGCAGAAGAACGGCATCAAGGTGAACTTCAAGATCCGCC
ACAACATCGAGGACGGCAGCGTGCAGCTCGCCGACCACTACCAGCAGAACACCCCCATCGGCGACGGCCC
CGTGCTGCTGCCCGACAACCACTACCTGAGCTACCAGTCCGCCCTGAGCAAAGACCCCAACGAGAAGCGC
GATCACATGGTCCTGCTGGAGTTCGTGACCGCCGCCGGGATCACTCTCGGCATGGACGAGCTGTACAAGT
CCGGAAGCGGCCAGCAGGAGGTGTATGGTGCGATGCCCAGGGATGGCTCAGGGGATCCACCGGTCGCCAC
CATGGTGAGCAAGGGCGAGGAGCTGTTCACCGGGGTGGTGCCCATCCTGGTCGAGCTGGACGGCGACGTA
AACGGCCACAAGTTCAGCGTGTCCGGCGAGGGCGAGGGCGATGCCACCTACGGCAAGCTGACCCTGAAGT
TCATCTGCACCACCGGCAAGCTGCCCGTGCCCTGGCCCACCCTCGTGACCACCCTGACCTGGGGCGTGCA
GTGCTTCAGCCGCTACCCCGACCACATGAAGCAGCACGACTTCTTCAAGTCCGCCATGCCCGAAGGCTAC
GTCCAGGAGCGCACCATCTTCTTCAAGGACGACGGCAACTACAAGACCCGCGCCGAGGTGAAGTTCGAGG
GCGACACCCTGGTGAACCGCATCGAGCTGAAGGGCATCGACTTCAAGGAGGACGGCAACATCCTGGGGCA
CAAGCTGGAGTACAACTACATCAGCCACAACGTCTATATCACCGCCGACAAGCAGAAGAACGGCATCAAG
GCCAACTTCAAGATCCGCCACAACATCGAGGACGGCAGCGTGCAGCTCGCCGACCACTACCAGCAGAACA
CCCCCATCGGCGACGGCCCCGTGCTGCTGCCCGACAACCACTACCTGAGCACCCAGTCCGCCCTGAGCAA
AGACCCCAACGAGAAGCGCGATCACATGGTCCTGCTGGAGTTCGTGACCGCCGCCGGGATCACTCTCGGC
ATGGACGAGCTGTACAAGTAAAGCGGCCGCGACTCTAGATCATAATCAGCCATACCACATTTGTAGAGGT
TTTACTTGCTTTAAAAAACCTCCCACACCTCCCCCTGAACCTGAAACATAAAATGAATGCAATTGTTGTT
GTTAACTTGTTTATTGCAGCTTATAATGGTTACAAATAAAGCAATAGCATCACAAATTTCACAAATAAAG
CATTTTTTTCACTGCATTCTAGTTGTGGTTTGTCCAAACTCATCAATGTATCTTAAGGCGTAAATTGTAA
GCGTTAATATTTTGTTAAAATTCGCGTTAAATTTTTGTTAAATCAGCTCATTTTTTAACCAATAGGCCGA
AATCGGCAAAATCCCTTATAAATCAAAAGAATAGACCGAGATAGGGT
[37 nt withheld, positions 2498-2534]
AAAGAACGTGGACTCCAACGTCAAAGG
[49 nt withheld, positions 2562-2610]
T
[91 nt withheld, positions 2612-2702]
G
[124 nt withheld, positions 2704-2827]
CAGGTGGCACTTTTCGGGGAAATGTGCGCGGAACCCCTATTTGTTTATTTTTCTAAATACATTCAAATAT
GTATCCGCTCATGAGACAATAACCCTGATAAATGCTTCAATAATATTGAAAAAGGAAGAGTCCTGAGGCG
GAAAGAACCAGCTGTGGAATGTGTGTCAGTTAGGGTGTGGAAAGTCCCCAGGCTCCCCAGCAGGCAGAAG
TATGCAAAGCATGCATCTCAATTAGTCAGCAACCAGGTGTGGAAAGTCCCCAGGCTCCCCAGCAGGCAGA
AGTATGCAAAGCATGCATCTCAATTAGTCAGCAACCATAGTCCCGCCCCTAACTCCGCCCATCCCGCCCC
TAACTCCGCCCAGTTCCGCCCATTCTCCGCCCCATGGCTGACTAATTTTTTTTATTTATGCAGAGGCCGA
GGCCGCCTCGGCCTCTGAGCTATTCCAGAAGTAGTGAGGAGGCTTTTTTGGAGGCCTAGGCTTTTGCAAA
GATCGATCAAGAGACAGGATGAGGATCGTTTCGCATGATTGAACAAGATGGATTGCACGCAGGTTCTCCG
GCCGCTTGGGTGGAGAGGCTATTCGGCTATGACTGGGCACAACAGACAATCGGCTGCTCTGATGCCGCCG
TGTTCCGGCTGTCAGCGCAGGGGCGCCCGGTTCTTTTTGTCAAGACCGACCTGTCCGGTGCCCTGAATGA
ACTGCAAGACGAGGCAGCGCGGCTATCGTGGCTGGCCACGACGGGCGTTCCTTGCGCAGCTGTGCTCGAC
GTTGTCACTGAAGCGGGAAGGGACTGGCTGCTATTGGGCGAAGTGCCGGGGCAGGATCTCCTGTCATCTC
ACCTTGCTCCTGCCGAGAAAGTATCCATCATGGCTGATGCAATGCGGCGGCTGCATACGCTTGATCCGGC
TACCTGCCCATTCGACCACCAAGCGAAACATCGCATCGAGCGAGCACGTACTCGGATGGAAGCCGGTCTT
GTCGATCAGGATGATCTGGACGAAGAGCATCAGGGGCTCGCGCCAGCCGAACTGTTCGCCAGGCTCAAGG
CGAGCATGCCCGACGGCGAGGATCTCGTCGTGACCCATGGCGATGCCTGCTTGCCGAATATCATGGTGGA
AAATGGCCGCTTTTCTGGATTCATCGACTGTGGCCGGCTGGGTGTGGCGGACCGCTATCAGGACATAGCG
TTGGCTACCCGTGATATTGCTGAAGAGCTTGGCGGCGAATGGGCTGACCGCTTCCTCGTGCTTTACGGTA
TCGCCGCTCCCGATTCGCAGCGCATCGCCTTCTATCGCCTTCTTGACGAGTTCTTCTGAGCGGGACTCTG
GGGTTCGAAATGACCGACCAAGCGACGCCCAACCTGCCATCACGAGATTTCGATTCCACCGCCGCCTTCT
ATGAAAGGTTGGGCTTCGGAATCGTTTTCCGGGACGCCGGCTGGATGATCCTCCAGCGCGGGGATCTCAT
GCTGGAGTTCTTCGCCCACCCTAGGGGGAGGCTAACTGAAACACGGAAGGAGACAATACCGGAAGGAACC
CGCGCTATGACGGCAATAAAAAGACAGAATAAAACGCACGGTGTTGGGTCGTTTGTTCATAAACGCGGGG
TTCGGTCCCAGGGCTGGCACTCTGTCGATACCCCACCGAGACCCCATTGGGGCCAATACGCCCGCGTTTC
TTCCTTTTCCCCACCCCACCCCCCAAGTTCGGGTGAAGGCCCAGGGCTCGCAGCCAACGTCGGGGCGGCA
GGCCCTGCCATAGCCTCAGGTTACTCATATATACTTTAGATTGATTTAAAACTTCATTTTTAATTTAAAA
GGATCTAGGTGAAGATCCTTTTTGATAATCTCATGACCAAAATCCCTTAACGTGAGTTTTCGTTCCACTG
AGCGTCAGACCCCGTAGAAAAGATCAAAGGATCTTCTTGAGATCCTTTTTTTCTGCGCGTAATCTGCTGC
TTGCAAACAAAAAAACCACCGCTACCAGCGGTGGTTTGTTTGCCGGATCAAGAGCTACCAACTCTTTTTC
CGAAGGTAACTGGCTTCAGCAGAGCGCAGATACCAAATACTGTCCTTCTAGTGTAGCCGTAGTTAGGCCA
CCACTTCAAGAACTCTGTAGCACCGCCTACATACCTCGCTCTGCTAATCCTGTTACCAGTGGCTGCTGCC
AGTGGCGATAAGTCGTGTCTTACCGGGTTGGACTCAAGACGATAGTTACCGGATAAGGCGCAGCGGTCGG
GCTGAACGGGGGGTTCGTGCACACAGCCCAGCTTGGAGCGAACGACCTACACCGAACTGAGATACCTACA
GCGTGAGCTATGAGAAAGCGCCACGCTTCCCGAAGGGAGAAAGGCGGACAGGTATCCGGTAAGCGGCAGG
GTCGGAACAGGAGAGCGCACGAGGGAGCTTCCAGGGGGAAACGCCTGGTATCTTTATAGTCCTGTCGGGT
TTCGCCACCTCTGACTTGAGCGTCGATTTTTGTGATGCTCGTCAGGGGGGCGGAGCCTATGGAAAAACGC
CAGCAACGCGGCCTTTTTACGGTTCCTGGCCTTTTGCTGGCCTTTTGCTCACATGTTCTTTCCTGCGTTA
TCCCCTGATTCTGTGGATAACCGTATTACCGCCATGCAT
