>Addgene plasmid #36182 | pCMV-calpainsensor | addgene partial sequence | sequence record 95029 | CMV-F 5'-CGCAAATGGGCGGTAGGCGTG-3'
AGTGAACCGTCAGATCCGCTAGCGCTACCGGTCGCCACCATGGTGAGCAAGGGCGAGGAGCTGTTCACCG
GGGTGGTGCCCATCCTGGTCGAGCTGGACGGCGACGTAAACGGCCACAAGTTCAGCGTGTCCGGCGAGGG
CGAGGGCGATGCCACCTACGGCAAGCTGACCCTGAAGTTCATCTGCACCACCGGCAAGCTGCCCGTGCCC
TGGCCCACCCTCGTGACCACCTTCGGCTACGGCCTGCAGTGCTTCGCCCGCTACCCCGACCACATGAAGC
AGCACGACTTCTTCAAGTCCGCCATGCCCGAAGGCTACGTCCAGGAGCGCACCATCTTCTTCAAGGACGA
CGGCAACTACAAGACCCGCGCCGAGGTGAAGTTCGAGGGCGACACCCTGGTGAACCGCATCGAGCTGAAG
GGCATCGACTTCAAGGAGGACGGCAACATCCTGGGGCACAAGCTGGAGTACAACTACAACAGCCACAACG
TCTATATCATGGCCGACAAGCAGAAGAACGGCATCAAGGTGAACTTCAAGATCCGCCACAACATCGAGGA
CGGCAGCGTGCAGCTCGCCGACCACTACCAGCAGAACACCCCCATCGGCGACGGCCCCGTGCTGCTGCCC
GACAACCACTACCTGAGCTACCAGTCCGCCCTGAGCAAAGACCCCAACGAGAAGCGCGATCACATGGTCC
TGCTGGAGTTCGTGACCGCCGCCGGGATCACTCTCGGCATGGACGAGCTGTACAAGTCCGGAAGCGGCCA
GCAGGAGGTGTATGGTGCGATGCCCAGGGATGGCTCAGGGGATCCACCGGTCGCCAC
