>Addgene plasmid #36182 | pCMV-calpainsensor | addgene partial sequence | sequence record 95084 | pEGFP-R 5'-acctctacaaatgtggtatg-3'
TTGTACAGCTCGTCCATGCCGAGAGTGATCCCGGCGGCGGTCACGAACTCCAGCAGGACCATGTGATCGC
GCTTCTCGTTGGGGTCTTTGCTCAGGGCGGACTGGGTGCTCAGGTAGTGGTTGTCGGGCAGCAGCACGGG
GCCGTCGCCGATGGGGGTGTTCTGCTGGTAGTGGTCGGCGAGCTGCACGCTGCCGTCCTCGATGTTGTGG
CGGATCTTGAAGTTGGCCTTGATGCCGTTCTTCTGCTTGTCGGCGGTGATATAGACGTTGTGGCTGATGT
AGTTGTACTCCAGCTTGTGCCCCAGGATGTTGCCGTCCTCCTTGAAGTCGATGCCCTTCAGCTCGATGCG
GTTCACCAGGGTGTCGCCCTCGAACTTCACCTCGGCGCGGGTCTTGTAGTTGCCGTCGTCCTTGAAGAAG
ATGGTGCGCTCCTGGACGTAGCCTTCGGGCATGGCGGACTTGAAGAAGTCGTGCTGCTTCATGTGGTCGG
GGTAGCGGCTGAAGCACTGCACGCCCCAGGTCAGGGTGGTCACGAGGGTGGGCCAGGGCACGGGCAGCTT
GCCGGTGGTGCAGATGAACTTCAGGGTCAGCTTGCCGTAGGTGGCATCGCCCTCGCCCTCGCCGGACACG
CTGAACTTGTGGCCGTTTACGTCGCCGTCCAGCTCGACCAGGATGGGCACCACCCCGGTGAACAGCTCCT
CGCCCTTGCTCACCATGGTGGCGACCGGTGGATCCCCTGAGCCATCCCTGGGCATCGCACCATACACCTC
CTGCTGGCCGCTTCCGGACTTGTACAGCTCGTCCATGCCGAGAGTGATCCC
